Addgene plasmid #208700: pAAV-hSyn-GRAB-rDA2m
Purpose: Expresses the genetically-encoded fluorescent dopamine (DA) sensor GRAB_rDA2m in neurons
Depositing lab: Yulong Li. Depositing organization: Peking University. Publication: Improved green and red GRAB sensors for monitoring dopaminergic activity in vivo. Zhuo Y, Luo B, Yi X, Dong H, Miao X, Wan J, Williams JT, Campbell MG, Cai R, Qian T, Li F, Weber SJ, Wang L, Li B, Wei Y, Li G, Wang H, Zheng Y, Zhao Y, Wolf ME, Zhu Y, Watabe-Uchida M, Li Y. Nat Methods. 2023 Nov 30. doi: 10.1038/s41592-023-02100-w. PubMed 38036855.
Backbone
  Vector backbone: pAAV
  Vector type: AAV
Growth in bacteria
  Bacterial resistance: Ampicillin, 100 μg/mL
  Growth temperature: 37°C
  Growth strain: NEB Stable
  Copy number: High Copy
Gene/Insert
  Gene/Insert name: GPCR activation based dopamine (DA) sensor GRAB_rDA2m (alt names: GRAB_rDA2m; rDA2m)
  Species: Solenopsis invicta
  Promoter: hSyn
  Cloning method: Gibson Cloning
  Sequencing primers: 5′ ACGGGCGCGACCATCTGCGC; 3′ CATTAAAGCAGCGTATCC
Terms and licenses: Academic/Nonprofit Terms; Industry Terms: Not Available to Industry
Depositor comments: Please visit https://doi.org/10.1101/2023.08.24.554559 for biorxiv preprint
How to cite: pAAV-hSyn-GRAB-rDA2m was a gift from Yulong Li (Addgene plasmid # 208700 ; http://n2t.net/addgene:208700 ; RRID:Addgene_208700)
