[The description below was written by a language model from this plasmid's Addgene catalogue record and pLannotate feature annotations shown in this document.]
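Description:
pAAV-hSyn-GRAB-rDA2m is an adeno-associated virus transfer plasmid for expressing the red fluorescent dopamine sensor GRAB_rDA2m in neurons. It is a 6,320 nt pAAV-type backbone that is maintained in bacteria through a high-copy ColE1/pUC-type origin and selected with ampicillin via the β-lactamase gene. An f1 phage origin is also present, along with short pBR322-derived rop and bom remnants. The expression cassette lies between AAV2 inverted terminal repeats, which direct replication and packaging of the intervening DNA into AAV particles. One ITR is annotated in full, while the other is detected only as short fragments, which may reflect the difficulty of sequencing and annotating these structured repeats. The listed recombination-deficient growth strain is consistent with the need to keep the ITRs stable.

Within the cassette, the human synapsin I promoter restricts expression to neurons. It drives an open reading frame that begins with a mouse Igκ leader peptide, which can promote entry into the secretory pathway and delivery to the membrane. The automated annotation labels the receptor portions as fragments resembling human DRD3 and HTR1D, but the catalogue gives the insert species as Solenopsis invicta (fire ant), so these are probably homology-based matches to a related aminergic GPCR scaffold. Between them sits a red fluorescent protein module annotated by similarity to HyPerRed. This layout fits the GRAB design, in which ligand-induced conformational change in a GPCR alters the fluorescence of an inserted fluorescent protein. A WPRE and the human growth hormone polyadenylation signal follow the coding sequence to enhance transcript stability and processing. The construct is intended for producing AAV or for direct transfection, to image dopamine dynamics optically in neurons, including in vivo.
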