Features (pLannotate 1.2.2; 19 found; start..end, strand, type, name):
     82..186     -  promoter       AmpR promoter: bla
    281..316     +  CDS            rop (fragment): Rop protein, which maintains plasmids at low copy number; rop
    418..467     +  misc_feature   bom (fragment): basis of mobility region from pBR322
    468..923     -  rep_origin     f1 ori (sequence partly withheld): f1 bacteriophage origin of replication; arrow indicates direction of (+) strand synthesis
    942..993     +  misc_feature   bom (fragment): basis of mobility region from pBR322
    998..1138    -  repeat_region  AAV2 ITR: inverted terminal repeat of adeno-associated virus serotype 2 inverted
   1178..1654    -  polyA_signal   hGH poly(A) signal: human growth hormone polyadenylation signal
   1686..2273    -  misc_feature   WPRE: woodchuck hepatitis virus posttranscriptional regulatory element
   2275..2298    -  misc_feature   MCS (fragment): pBluescript multiple cloning site
   2308..2544    -  CDS            HTR1D (fragment): 5HT1D_HUMAN - Also known as HTR1DA, HTRL. Experimental evidence at protein level: Swiss-Prot protein existence level 1. G-protein coupled receptor for 5-hydroxytryptamine (serotonin). Also functions as a receptor for ergot alkaloid derivatives, various anxiolytic and antidepressant drugs and other psychoactive substances. Ligand binding causes a conformation change that triggers signaling via guanine nucleotide-binding proteins (G proteins) and modulates the activity of down-stream effectors, such as adenylate cyclase. Signaling inhibits adenylate cyclase activity. Regulates the release of 5-h
   2557..3267    -  CDS            HyPerRed (fragment): red fluorescent genetically encoded indicator for H2O2 ()
   3268..3873    -  CDS            DRD3 (fragment): DRD3_HUMAN - Experimental evidence at protein level: Swiss-Prot protein existence level 1. Dopamine receptor whose activity is mediated by G proteins which inhibit adenylyl cyclase. Promotes cell proliferation. From Homo sapiens (Human).
   4053..4070    -  protein_bind   attB1 (fragment): mutant version of attB; core recombination site for the Gateway® BP reaction BP Clonase™
   4072..4134    -  sig_peptide    Igκ leader: leader sequence from mouse immunoglobulin κ light chain
   4154..4576    -  promoter       hSyn promoter (fragment): human synapsin I promoter; confers neuron-specific expression (Kügler et al., 2003)
   4626..4653    -  repeat_region  AAV2 ITR (fragment): inverted terminal repeat of adeno-associated virus serotype 2 inverted
   4682..4709    -  repeat_region  AAV2 ITR (fragment): inverted terminal repeat of adeno-associated virus serotype 2 inverted
   4782..5370    -  rep_origin     ori: high-copy-number ColE1/pMB1/pBR322/pUC origin of replication
   5541..81      -  CDS            AmpR (across the origin): β-lactamase; bla; confers resistance to ampicillin, carbenicillin, and related antibiotics
>Addgene plasmid #208700 | pAAV-hSyn-GRAB-rDA2m | addgene full sequence | sequence record 412466 | Addgene NGS Result
CGTTTCTGGGTGAGCAAAAACAGGAAGGCAAAATGCCGCAAAAAAGGGAATAAGGGCGACACGGAAATGT
TGAATACTCATACTCTTCCTTTTTCAATATTATTGAAGCATTTATCAGGGTTATTGTCTCATGAGCGGAT
ACATATTTGAATGTATTTAGAAAAATAAACAAATAGGGGTTCCGCGCACATTTCCCCGAAAAGTGCCACC
TGACGTCTAAGAAACCATTATTATCATGACATTAACCTATAAAAATAGGCGTATCACGAGGCCCTTTCGT
CTCGCGCGTTTCGGTGATGACGGTGAAAACCTCTGACACATGCAGCTCCCGGAGACGGTCACAGCTTGTC
TGTAAGCGGATGCCGGGAGCAGACAAGCCCGTCAGGGCGCGTCAGCGGGTGTTGGCGGGTGTCGGGGCTG
GCTTAACTATGCGGCATCAGAGCAGATTGTACTGAGAGTGCACCATAAAATTGTAAACGTTAATATTTTG
TTAAAATTCGCGTTAAATTTTTGTTAAATCAGCTCATTTTTTAACCAATAGACCGAAATCGGCAAAATCC
CTTATAAATCAAAAGAATAGCCCGAGATAGAGT
[37 nt withheld, positions 594-630]
AAAGAACGTGGACTCCAACGTCAAAGG
[141 nt withheld, positions 658-798]
G
[46 nt withheld, positions 800-845]
A
[95 nt withheld, positions 847-941]
TATGCGGTGTGAAATACCGCACAGATGCGTAAGGAGAAAATACCGCATCAGGCGCCCCTGCAGGCAGCTG
CGCGCTCGCTCGCTCACTGAGGCCGCCCGGGCAAAGCCCGGGCGTCGGGCGACCTTTGGTCGCCCGGCCT
CAGTGAGCGAGCGAGCGCGCAGAGAGGGAGTGGCCAACTCCATCACTAGGGGTTCCTGCGGCCGCTCGGT
CCGCACGTGGTTACCTACAAAATCAGAAGGACAGGGAAGGGAGCAGTGGTTCACGCCTGTAATCCCAGCA
ATTTGGGAGGCCAAGGTGGGTAGATCACCTGAGATTAGGAGTTGGAGACCAGCCTGGCCAATATGGTGAA
ACCCCGTCTCTACCAAAAAAACAAAAATTAGCTGAGCCTGGTCATGCATGCCTGGAATCCCAACAACTCG
GGAGGCTGAGGCAGGAGAATCGCTTGAACCCAGGAGGCGGAGATTGCAGTGAGCCAAGATTGTGCCACTG
CACTCCAGCTTGGTTCCCAATAGACCCCGCAGGCCCTACAGGTTGTCTTCCCAACTTGCCCCTTGCTCCA
TACCACCCCCCTCCACCCCATAATATTATAGAAGGACACCTAGTCAGACAAAATGATGCAACTTAATTTT
ATTAGGACAAGGCTGGTGGGCACTGGAGTGGCAACTTCCAGGGCCAGGAGAGGCACTGGGGAGGGGTCAC
AGGGATGCCACCCGTAGATCTCTCGAGCAGCGCTCGGTATCGATGCGGGGAGGCGGCCCAAAGGGAGATC
CGACTCGTCTGAGGGCGAAGGCGAAGACGCGGAAGAGGCCGCAGAGCCGGCAGCAGGCCGCGGGAAGGAA
GGTCCGCTGGATTGAGGGCCGAAGGGACGTAGCAGAAGGACGTCCCGCGCAGAATCCAGGTGGCAACATA
GGCGAGCAGCCAAGGAAAGGACGATGATTTCCCCGACAACACCACGGAATTGTCAGTGCCCAACAGCCGA
GCCCCTGTCCAGCAGCGGGCAAGGCAGGCGGCGATGAGTTCCGCCGTGGCAATAGGGAGGGGGAAAGCGA
AAGTCCCGGAAAGGAGCTGACAGGTGGTGGCAATGCCCCAACCAGTGGGGGTTGCGTCAGCAAACACAGT
GCACACCACGCCACGTTGCCTGACAACGGGCCACAACTCCTCATAAAGAGACAGCAACCAGGATTTATAC
AAGGAGGAGAAAATGAAAGCCATACGGGAAGCAATAGCATGATACAAAGGCATTAAAGCAGCGTATCCAC
ATAGCGTAAAAGGAGCAACATAGTTAAGAATACCAGTCAATCTTTCACAAATTTTGTAATCCAGAGGTTG
ATGATCGATAAGCTTGATATCGAATTCTTATATGCTGATCAGCTTGCGGAAGGCCTTACGGAATTCGGGG
TTGAACACAGTGTATATTACGGGATTTACGAAGCTGTTCATGTAGCCCAACCAGGAAGTGACGATGAAGG
CTGTAACGCCAGGCTGACAAGCCTTCGTCAGCTTCGTGCAGATTGCATCCATGATGTTACAAGTGAAGAA
GGGCACCCAGCATATTAGAAAGACACCTAACACGATCGCCAGGGGCTTCGTGGCCTTGCGCTCGAGGACC
GTCAGCTCCCAGCCCATGGTCTTCTTCTGCATTACGGGGCCGTCGGGGGGGAAGTTGGTGCCGCGCAGCT
TCACCTTGTAGATGAAGTAGCCGTCCTGCAGGGAGGAGTCCTGGTTAACGTGAATAATGCCGCCGTCCTC
GAAGTTCATCACGCGCTCCCACCTGAAGCCCTCGGGGAAGGACAGCTTGAAGTAGTCGGGGATGTCGGCT
GGGTGCTTAATGTAGGCCTTGGAGCCGTACATGAACTGAGGGGACAGGATGTCCCAAGTGAAGGGCAGGG
GGCCACCCTTGGTCACCTTCAGCTTAGCGGTCTGAAAGGCCTCGTAGGGGCGGCCCTCGCCCTCGCCCTC
GATCTCGAACTCGTGGCCGTTCACGGAGCCCTCCATGTGCACCTTGAAGCGCATGAACTCCTTGATGATG
GCCATGTTATCCTCCTCGCCCTTGCTCACCAGACTCCCGCCTGTACCTCCCTTGTACAGCTCGTCCATGC
CGCCGGTGGAGTGGCGGGCCTCGGCGCGTTCGCACTGTTCCACGATGGTGTAGTCCTCGTTGTGGGACAC
GATGTCCAACTTGATGTCGACGATGTAGGCGCCGGGCAGCTGCACGGGCTTCTTGGCCTTGTAGGTGGTC
TTGACCTCGGCGGCGTAGTGGCCGCCGTCCTTCAGCCTCAGCCCCTTCCAGATCTCGCTCTTCAGGGCGC
CGTCCTCGGGGTACATAACCTCGGAACACACGCAGCTAGCACGAAAAAGTTTCGCTCTGTTTCGTAGAGC
CTTGAATATATTGTAGTAAAGGAATACCATGATGATGCAGGGTATGTAGAAGCTGGACAGGCTCGAGTAG
ATGATGAAATCCGTATTGTAGAACAGACATGCGTCCGGGATCCGGTCCGGAGTGTTATTCAAGCCTAGGA
CAATCGGGCTGCCGATCGCGGCCGATATCGCCCAGACCAACAGTATCGTCAACCATACTCTTCTATTGTT
CTTGTGCTTCGCGTACTTTATCGGCTGGGTCACCGCTATGTATCTGTCTATTGAAATAGCCACGAGATTG
AATATAGAGCTGGTGCTGCAAGTCACATCCATTGCGATATAAAAATCACAAACAAACCCGGGTAAACTCC
AGGATCCGTTCACCAGCACGTAGACCGCGAACGGCATAACGAGCACCGCCACGAGAAGATCGGCGACCGC
CAAACTGACGATGAAGTAGTTAGTGACAGTCTGCAGCGTTCGTTCTTTCACCACCGCTAGGATGACGAGC
ACATTACCGAAGAGCGTCAAACACGGCACGATCACAAGTATCAGGGCCCACCAGCTGTTCGCGTTAGACT
TCTCGTCGACGCCGGCGGTTCCAGCGCACTCGCCCGGTCTAACGGCACCCCCGGCGACTATCGACGACGT
GCAATTGACGCTGCTGAGATTCAGACCCGCGCCGCCGTCGTAGTAGGCCGTCAGGTTCACGAGGACGCTG
TAGTTCAGTCGGTTGATACCGGTGGTGCCAACTTTTTTGTACAAACTTGTGTCACCAGTGGAACCTGGAA
CCCAGAGCAGCAGTACCCATAGCAGGAGTGTGTCTGTCTCCATGGTGGCACCGGTTTCTCGACTGCGCTC
TCAGGCACGACACGACTCCTCCGCTGCCCACCGCAGACTGAGGCAGCGCTGAGTCGCCGGCGCCGCAGCG
CAGATGGTCGCGCCCGTGCCCCCCTATCTCGCGCCTCGCGTGGTGCGGTCCGGCTGGGCCGGCGGCGGCG
CGGACGCGACCAAGGTGGCCGGGAAGGGGAGTTTGCGGGGGACCGGCGAGTGACGTCAGCGCGCCTTCAG
TGCTGAGGCGGCGGTGGCGCGCGCCGCCAGGCGGGGGCGAAGGCACTGTCCGCGGTGCTGAAGCTGGCAG
TGCGCACGCGCCTCGCCGCATCCTGTTTCCCCTCCCCCTCTCTGATAGGGGATGCGCAATTTGGGGAATG
GGGGTTGGGTGCTTGTCCAGTGGGTCGGGGTCGGTCGTCAGGTAGGCACCCCCACCCCGCCTCATACGCG
TGCGGCCGCAGGAACCCCTAGTGATGGAGTTGGCCACTCCCTCTCTGCGCGCTCGCTCGCTCACTGAGGC
CGGGCGACCAAAGGTCGCCCGACGCCCGGGCGGCCTCAGTGAGCGAGCGAGCGCGCAGCTGCCTGCAGGA
CATGTGAGCAAAAGGCCAGCAAAAGGCCAGGAACCGTAAAAAGGCCGCGTTGCTGGCGTTTTTCCATAGG
CTCCGCCCCCCTGACGAGCATCACAAAAATCGACGCTCAAGTCAGAGGTGGCGAAACCCGACAGGACTAT
AAAGATACCAGGCGTTTCCCCCTGGAAGCTCCCTCGTGCGCTCTCCTGTTCCGACCCTGCCGCTTACCGG
ATACCTGTCCGCCTTTCTCCCTTCGGGAAGCGTGGCGCTTTCTCATAGCTCACGCTGTAGGTATCTCAGT
TCGGTGTAGGTCGTTCGCTCCAAGCTGGGCTGTGTGCACGAACCCCCCGTTCAGCCCGACCGCTGCGCCT
TATCCGGTAACTATCGTCTTGAGTCCAACCCGGTAAGACACGACTTATCGCCACTGGCAGCAGCCACTGG
TAACAGGATTAGCAGAGCGAGGTATGTAGGCGGTGCTACAGAGTTCTTGAAGTGGTGGCCTAACTACGGC
TACACTAGAAGAACAGTATTTGGTATCTGCGCTCTGCTGAAGCCAGTTACCTTCGGAAAAAGAGTTGGTA
GCTCTTGATCCGGCAAACAAACCACCGCTGGTAGCGGTGGTTTTTTTGTTTGCAAGCAGCAGATTACGCG
CAGAAAAAAAGGATCTCAAGAAGATCCTTTGATCTTTTCTACGGGGTCTGACGCTCAGTGGAACGAAAAC
TCACGTTAAGGGATTTTGGTCATGAGATTATCAAAAAGGATCTTCACCTAGATCCTTTTAAATTAAAAAT
GAAGTTTTAAATCAATCTAAAGTATATATGAGTAAACTTGGTCTGACAGTTACCAATGCTTAATCAGTGA
GGCACCTATCTCAGCGATCTGTCTATTTCGTTCATCCATAGTTGCCTGACTCCCCGTCGTGTAGATAACT
ACGATACGGGAGGGCTTACCATCTGGCCCCAGTGCTGCAATGATACCGCGAGACCCACGCTCACCGGCTC
CAGATTTATCAGCAATAAACCAGCCAGCCGGAAGGGCCGAGCGCAGAAGTGGTCCTGCAACTTTATCCGC
CTCCATCCAGTCTATTAATTGTTGCCGGGAAGCTAGAGTAAGTAGTTCGCCAGTTAATAGTTTGCGCAAC
GTTGTTGCCATTGCTACAGGCATCGTGGTGTCACGCTCGTCGTTTGGTATGGCTTCATTCAGCTCCGGTT
CCCAACGATCAAGGCGAGTTACATGATCCCCCATGTTGTGCAAAAAAGCGGTTAGCTCCTTCGGTCCTCC
GATCGTTGTCAGAAGTAAGTTGGCCGCAGTGTTATCACTCATGGTTATGGCAGCACTGCATAATTCTCTT
ACTGTCATGCCATCCGTAAGATGCTTTTCTGTGACTGGTGAGTACTCAACCAAGTCATTCTGAGAATAGT
GTATGCGGCGACCGAGTTGCTCTTGCCCGGCGTCAATACGGGATAATACCGCGCCACATAGCAGAACTTT
AAAAGTGCTCATCATTGGAAAACGTTCTTCGGGGCGAAAACTCTCAAGGATCTTACCGCTGTTGAGATCC
AGTTCGATGTAACCCACTCGTGCACCCAACTGATCTTCAGCATCTTTTACTTTCACCAG
